>Addgene plasmid #117346 | pmiRGLO-FKBP1A-204 | addgene full sequence | sequence record 231684 | Addgene NGS Result
CATCGAGATAAACCGCAGTACTCCGGCCACGATGCGTCCGGCGTAGAGGATCGAGATCTACCGGGTAGGG
GAGGCGCTTTTCCCAAGGCAGTCTGGAGCATGCGCTTTAGCAGCCCCGCTGGGCACTTGGCGCTACACAA
GTGGCCTCTGGCCTCGCACACATTCCACATCCACCGGTAGGCGCCAACCGGCTCCGTTCTTTGGTGGCCC
CTTCGCGCCACCTTCTACTCCTCCCCTAGTCAGGAAGTTCCCCCCCGCCCCGCAGCTCGCGTCGTGCAGG
ACGTGACAAATGGAAGTAGCACGTCTCACTAGTCTCGTGCAGATGGACAGCACCGCTGAGCAATGGAAGC
GGGTAGGCCTTTGGGGCAGCGGCCAATAGCAGCTTTGCTCCTTCGCTTTCTGGGCTCAGAGGCTGGGAAG
GGGTGGGTCCGGGGGCGGGCTCAGGGGCGGGCTCAGGGGCGGGGCGGGCGCCCGAAGGTCCTCCGGAGGC
CCGGCATTCTGCACGCTTCAAAAGCGCACGTCTGCCGCGCTGTTCTCCTCTTCCTCATCTCCGGGCCTTT
CGACCTGCAGCCCAAGCTTGGCAATCCGGTACTGTTGGTAAAGCCACCATGGAAGATGCCAAAAACATTA
AGAAGGGCCCAGCGCCATTCTACCCACTCGAAGACGGGACCGCCGGCGAGCAGCTGCACAAAGCCATGAA
GCGCTACGCCCTGGTGCCCGGCACCATCGCCTTTACCGACGCACATATCGAGGTGGACATTACCTACGCC
GAGTACTTCGAGATGAGCGTTCGGCTGGCAGAAGCTATGAAGCGCTATGGGCTGAATACAAACCATCGGA
TCGTGGTGTGCAGCGAGAATAGCTTGCAGTTCTTCATGCCCGTGTTGGGTGCCCTGTTCATCGGTGTGGC
TGTGGCCCCAGCTAACGACATCTACAACGAGCGCGAGCTGCTGAACAGCATGGGCATCAGCCAGCCCACC
GTCGTATTCGTGAGCAAGAAAGGGCTGCAAAAGATCCTCAACGTGCAAAAGAAGCTACCGATCATACAAA
AGATCATCATCATGGATAGCAAGACCGACTACCAGGGCTTCCAAAGCATGTACACCTTCGTGACTTCCCA
TTTGCCACCCGGCTTCAACGAGTACGACTTCGTGCCCGAGAGCTTCGACCGGGACAAAACCATCGCCCTG
ATCATGAACAGTAGTGGCAGTACCGGATTGCCCAAGGGCGTAGCCCTACCGCACCGCACCGCTTGTGTCC
GATTCAGTCATGCCCGCGACCCCATCTTCGGCAACCAGATCATCCCCGACACCGCTATCCTCAGCGTGGT
GCCATTTCACCACGGCTTCGGCATGTTCACCACGCTGGGCTACTTGATCTGCGGCTTTCGGGTCGTGCTC
ATGTACCGCTTCGAGGAGGAGCTATTCTTGCGCAGCTTGCAAGACTATAAGATTCAATCTGCCCTGCTGG
TGCCCACACTATTTAGCTTCTTCGCTAAGAGCACTCTCATCGACAAGTACGACCTAAGCAACTTGCACGA
GATCGCCAGCGGCGGGGCGCCGCTCAGCAAGGAGGTAGGTGAGGCCGTGGCCAAACGCTTCCACCTACCA
GGCATCCGCCAGGGCTACGGCCTGACAGAAACAACCAGCGCCATTCTGATCACCCCCGAAGGGGACGACA
AGCCTGGCGCAGTAGGCAAGGTGGTGCCCTTCTTCGAGGCTAAGGTGGTGGACTTGGACACCGGTAAGAC
ACTGGGTGTGAACCAGCGCGGCGAGCTGTGCGTCCGTGGCCCCATGATCATGAGCGGCTACGTTAACAAC
CCCGAGGCTACAAACGCTCTCATCGACAAGGACGGCTGGCTGCACAGCGGCGACATCGCCTACTGGGACG
AGGACGAGCACTTCTTCATCGTGGACCGGCTGAAGAGCCTGATCAAATACAAGGGCTACCAGGTAGCCCC
AGCCGAACTGGAGAGCATCCTGCTGCAACACCCCAACATCTTCGACGCCGGGGTCGCCGGCCTGCCCGAC
GACGATGCCGGCGAGCTGCCCGCCGCAGTCGTCGTGCTGGAACACGGTAAAACCATGACCGAGAAGGAGA
TCGTGGACTATGTGGCCAGCCAGGTTACAACCGCCAAGAAGCTGCGCGGTGGTGTTGTGTTCGTGGACGA
GGTGCCTAAAGGACTGACCGGCAAGTTGGACGCCCGCAAGATCCGCGAGATTCTCATTAAGGCCAAGAAG
GGCGGCAAGATCGCCGTGTAATTCTAGTTGTTTAAACGAGCTCGATCTGCCATGGAGGGATCTGGTGCCT
CCAGACATGTGCACATGAATCCATATGGAGCTTTTCCTGATGTTCCACTCCACTTTGTATAGACATCTGC
CCTGACTGAATGTGTTCTGTCACTCAGCTTTGCTTCCGACACCTCTGTTTCCTCTTCCCCTTTCTCCTCG
TATGTGTGTTTACCTAAACTATATGCCATAAACCTCAAGTTATTCATTTTATTTTGTTTTCATTTTGGGG
TGAAGATTCAGTTTCAGTCTTTTGGATATAGGTTTCCAATTAAGTACATGGTCAAGTATTAACAGCACAA
GTGGTAGGTTAACATTAGAATAGGAATTGGTGTTGGGGGGGGGGTTTGCAAGAATATTTTATTTTAATTT
TTTGGATGAAATTTTTATCTATTATATATTAAACATTCTTGCTGCTGCGCTGCAAAGCCATAGCAGATTT
GAGGCGCTGTTGAGGACTGAATTACTCTCCAAGTTGAGAGATGTCTTTGGGTTAAATTAAAAGCCCTACC
TAAAACTGAGGTGGGGATGGGGAGAGCCTTTGCCTCCACCATTCCCACCCACCCTCCCCTTAAACCCTCT
GCCTTTGAAAGTAGATCATGTTCACTGCAATGCTGGACACTACAGGTATCTGTCCCTGGGCCAGCAGGGA
CCTCTGAAGCCTTCTTTGTGGCCTTTTTTTTTTTTCATCCTGTGGTTTTTCTAATGGACTTTCAGGAATT
TTGTAATCTCATAACTTTCCAAGCTCCACCACTTCCTAAATCTTAAGAACTTTAATTGACAGTTTCAATT
GAAGGTGCTGTTTGTAGACTTAACACCCAGTGAAAGCCCAGCCATCATGACAAATCCTTGAATGTTCTCT
TAAGAAAATGATGCTGGTCATCGCAGCTTCAGCATCTCCTGTTTTTTGATGCTTGGCTCCCTCTGCTGAT
CTCAGTTTCCTGGCTTTTCCTCCCTCAGCCCCTTCTCACCCCTTTGCTGTCCTGTGTAGTGATTTGGTGA
GAAATCGTTGCTGCACCCTTCCCCCAGCACCATTTATGAGTCTCAAGTTTTATTATTGCAATAAAAGTGC
TTTATGCCGGCTTTTCTCAAGTCGACCTGCAGGCATGCAAGCTGATCCGGCTGCTAACAAAGCCCGAAAG
GAAGCTGAGTTGGCTGCTGCCACCGCTGAGCAATAACTAGCATAACCCCTTGGGGCGGCCGCTTCGAGCA
GACATGATAAGATACATTGATGAGTTTGGACAAACCACAACTAGAATGCAGTGAAAAAAATGCTTTATTT
GTGAAATTTGTGATGCTATTGCTTTATTTGTAACCATTATAAGCTGCAATAAACAAGTTAACAACAACAA
TTGCATTCATTTTATGTTTCAGGTTCAGGGGGAGATGTGGGAGGTTTTTTTAAGCAAGTAAAACCTCTAC
AAATGTGGTAAAATCGAATTTTAACAAAATATTAACGCTTACAATTTCCTGATGCGGTATTTTCTCCTTA
CGCATCTGTGCGGTATTTCACACCGCATACGCGGATCTGCGCAGCACCATGGCCTGAAATAACCTCTGAA
AGAGGAACTTGGTTAGGTACCTTCTGAGGCGGAAAGAACCAGCTGTGGAATGTGTGTCAGTTAGGGTGTG
GAAAGTCCCCAGGCTCCCCAGCAGGCAGAAGTATGCAAAGCATGCATCTCAATTAGTCAGCAACCAGGTG
TGGAAAGTCCCCAGGCTCCCCAGCAGGCAGAAGTATGCAAAGCATGCATCTCAATTAGTCAGCAACCATA
GTCCCGCCCCTAACTCCGCCCATCCCGCCCCTAACTCCGCCCAGTTCCGCCCATTCTCCGCCCCATGGCT
GACTAATTTTTTTTATTTATGCAGAGGCCGAGGCCGCCTCGGCCTCTGAGCTATTCCAGAAGTAGTGAGG
AGGCTTTTTTGGAGGCCTAGGCTTTTGCAAAAAGCTTGATTCTTCTGACACAACAGTCTCGAACCAAAGG
CTGGAGCCACCATGGCTTCCAAGGTGTACGACCCCGAGCAACGCAAACGCATGATCACTGGGCCTCAGTG
GTGGGCTCGCTGCAAGCAAATGAACGTGCTGGACTCCTTCATCAACTACTATGATTCCGAGAAGCACGCC
GAGAACGCCGTGATTTTTCTGCATGGTAACGCTGCCTCCAGCTACCTGTGGAGGCACGTCGTGCCTCACA
TCGAGCCCGTGGCTAGATGCATCATCCCTGATCTGATCGGAATGGGTAAGTCCGGCAAGAGCGGGAATGG
CTCATATCGCCTCCTGGATCACTACAAGTACCTCACCGCTTGGTTCGAGCTGCTGAACCTTCCAAAGAAA
ATCATCTTTGTGGGCCACGACTGGGGGGCTTGTCTGGCCTTTCACTACTCCTACGAGCACCAAGACAAGA
TCAAGGCCATCGTCCATGCTGAGAGTGTCGTGGACGTGATCGAGTCCTGGGACGAGTGGCCTGACATCGA
GGAGGATATCGCCCTGATCAAGAGCGAAGAGGGCGAGAAAATGGTGCTTGAGAATAACTTCTTCGTCGAG
ACCATGCTCCCAAGCAAGATCATGCGGAAACTGGAGCCTGAGGAGTTCGCTGCCTACCTGGAGCCATTCA
AGGAGAAGGGCGAGGTTAGACGGCCTACCCTCTCCTGGCCTCGCGAGATCCCTCTCGTTAAGGGAGGCAA
GCCCGACGTCGTCCAGATTGTCCGCAACTACAACGCCTACCTTCGGGCCAGCGACGATCTGCCTAAGATG
TTCATCGAGTCCGACCCTGGGTTCTTTTCCAACGCTATTGTCGAGGGAGCTAAGAAGTTCCCTAACACCG
AGTTCGTGAAGGTGAAGGGCCTCCACTTCAGCCAGGAGGACGCTCCAGATGAAATGGGTAAGTACATCAA
GAGCTTCGTGGAGCGCGTGCTGAAGAACGAGCAGACCGGTGGTGGGAGCGGAGGTGGCGGATCAGGTGGC
GGAGGCTCCGGAGGGATTGAACAAGATGGATTGCACGCAGGTTCTCCGGCCGCTTGGGTGGAGAGGCTAT
TCGGCTATGACTGGGCACAACAGACAATCGGCTGCTCTGATGCCGCCGTGTTCCGGCTGTCAGCGCAGGG
GCGCCCGGTTCTTTTTGTCAAGACCGACCTGTCCGGTGCCCTGAATGAACTGCAGGACGAGGCAGCGCGG
CTATCGTGGCTGGCCACGACGGGCGTTCCTTGCGCAGCTGTGCTCGACGTTGTCACTGAAGCGGGAAGGG
ACTGGCTGCTATTGGGCGAAGTGCCGGGGCAGGATCTCCTGTCATCTCACCTTGCTCCTGCCGAGAAAGT
ATCCATCATGGCTGATGCAATGCGGCGGCTGCATACGCTTGATCCGGCTACCTGCCCATTCGACCACCAA
GCGAAACATCGCATCGAGCGAGCACGTACTCGGATGGAAGCCGGTCTTGTCGATCAGGATGATCTGGACG
AAGAGCATCAGGGGCTCGCGCCAGCCGAACTGTTCGCCAGGCTCAAGGCGCGCATGCCCGACGGCGAGGA
TCTCGTCGTGACCCATGGCGATGCCTGCTTGCCGAATATCATGGTGGAAAATGGCCGCTTTTCTGGATTC
ATCGACTGTGGCCGGCTGGGTGTGGCGGACCGCTATCAGGACATAGCGTTGGCTACCCGTGATATTGCTG
AAGAGCTTGGCGGCGAATGGGCTGACCGCTTCCTCGTGCTTTACGGTATCGCCGCTCCCGATTCGCAGCG
CATCGCCTTCTATCGCCTTCTTGACGAGTTCTTCTGAGCGGGACTCTGGGGTTCGAAATGACCGACCAAG
CGACGCCCAACCTGCCATCACGATGGCCGCAATAAAATATCTTTATTTTCATTACATCTGTGTGTTGGTT
TTTTGTGTGAATCGATAGCGATAAGGATCCTCTTTGCGCTTGCGTTTTCCCTTGTCCAGATAGCCCAGTA
GCTGACATTCATCCGGGGTCAGCACCGTTTCTGCGGACTGGCTTTCTACGTAATGGTTTCTTAGACGTCA
GGTGGCACTTTTCGGGGAAATGTGCGCGGAACCCCTATTTGTTTATTTTTCTAAATACATTCAAATATGT
ATCCGCTCATGAGACAATAACCCTGATAAATGCTTCAATAATATTGAAAAAGGAAGAGTATGAGTATTCA
ACATTTCCGTGTCGCCCTTATTCCCTTTTTTGCGGCATTTTGCCTTCCTGTTTTTGCTCACCCAGAAACG
CTGGTGAAAGTAAAAGATGCTGAAGATCAGTTGGGTGCACGAGTGGGTTACATCGAACTGGATCTCAACA
GCGGTAAGATCCTTGAGAGTTTTCGCCCCGAAGAACGTTTTCCAATGATGAGCACTTTCAAAGTTCTGCT
ATGTGGCGCGGTATTATCCCGTATTGACGCCGGGCAAGAGCAACTCGGTCGCCGCATACACTATTCTCAG
AATGACTTGGTTGAGTACTCACCAGTCACAGAAAAGCATCTTACGGATGGCATGACAGTAAGAGAATTAT
GCAGTGCTGCCATAACCATGAGTGATAACACTGCGGCCAACTTACTTCTGACAACTATCGGAGGACCGAA
GGAGCTAACCGCTTTTTTGCACAACATGGGGGATCATGTAACTCGCCTTGATCGTTGGGAACCGGAGCTG
AATGAAGCCATACCAAACGACGAGCGTGACACCACGATGCCTGTAGCAATGGCAACAACGTTGCGCAAAC
TATTAACTGGCGAACTACTTACTCTAGCTTCCCGGCAACAATTAATAGACTGGATGGAGGCGGATAAAGT
TGCAGGACCACTTCTGCGCTCGGCCCTTCCGGCTGGCTGGTTTATTGCTGATAAATCTGGAGCCGGTGAG
CGTGGGTCTCGCGGTATCATTGCAGCACTGGGGCCAGATGGTAAGCCCTCCCGTATCGTAGTTATCTACA
CGACGGGGAGTCAGGCAACTATGGATGAACGAAATAGACAGATCGCTGAGATAGGTGCCTCACTGATTAA
GCATTGGTAATTCGAAATGACCGACCAAGCGACGCCCAACCGGTATCAGCTCACTCAAAGGCGGTAATAC
GGTTATCCACAGAATCAGGGGATAACGCAGGAAAGAACATGTGAGCAAAAGGCCAGCAAAAGGCCAGGAA
CCGTAAAAAGGCCGCGTTGCTGGCGTTTTTCCATAGGCTCCGCCCCCCTGACGAGCATCACAAAAATCGA
CGCTCAAGTCAGAGGTGGCGAAACCCGACAGGACTATAAAGATACCAGGCGTTTCCCCCTGGAAGCTCCC
TCGTGCGCTCTCCTGTTCCGACCCTGCCGCTTACCGGATACCTGTCCGCCTTTCTCCCTTCGGGAAGCGT
GGCGCTTTCTCATAGCTCACGCTGTAGGTATCTCAGTTCGGTGTAGGTCGTTCGCTCCAAGCTGGGCTGT
GTGCACGAACCCCCCGTTCAGCCCGACCGCTGCGCCTTATCCGGTAACTATCGTCTTGAGTCCAACCCGG
TAAGACACGACTTATCGCCACTGGCAGCAGCCACTGGTAACAGGATTAGCAGAGCGAGGTATGTAGGCGG
TGCTACAGAGTTCTTGAAGTGGTGGCCTAACTACGGCTACACTAGAAGGACAGTATTTGGTATCTGCGCT
CTGCTGAAGCCAGTTACCTTCGGAAAAAGAGTTGGTAGCTCTTGATCCGGCAAACAAACCACCGCTGGTA
GCGGTGGTTTTTTTGTTTGCAAGCAGCAGATTACGCGCAGAAAAAAAGGATTTCAAGAAGATCCTTTGAT
CTTTTCTACGGGGTCTGACGCTCAGTGGAACGAAAACTCACGTTAAGGGATTTTGGTCATGAGATTATCA
AAAAGGATCTTCACCTAGATCCTTTTATAGTCCGGAAATACAGGAACGCACGCTGGATGGCCCTTCGCTG
GGATGGTGAAACCATGAAAAATGGCAGCTTCAGTGGATTAAGTGGGGGTAATGTGGCCTGTACCCTCTGG
TTGCATAGGTATTCATACGGTTAAAATTTATCAGGCGCGATTGCGGCAGTTTTTCGGGTGGTTTGTTGCC
ATTTTTACCTGTCTGCTGCCGTGATCGCGCTGAACGCGTTTTAGCGGTGCGTACAATTAAGGGATTATGG
TAAATCCACTTACTGTCTGCCCTCGTAGC
Features (pLannotate 1.2.2; 18 found; start..end, strand, type, name):
     63..562     +  promoter       PGK promoter: mouse phosphoglycerate kinase 1 promoter
    609..2261    +  CDS            luciferase: firefly luciferase synthetic luc2 version of the luciferase gene
   3380..3403    +  misc_feature   MCS (fragment): pUC18/19 multiple cloning site
   3410..3459    +  CDS            SET1 (fragment): solubility-enhancement tag derived from T7 phage gene 10B
   3467..3486    +  terminator     T7 terminator (fragment): transcription terminator for bacteriophage T7 RNA polymerase
   3508..3629    -  polyA_signal   SV40 poly(A) signal: SV40 polyadenylation signal
   3652..3720    -  CDS            large T antigen (fragment): large T antigen from SV40 (simian virus 40)
   3725..3757    +  rep_origin     M13 ori (fragment): M13 bacteriophage origin of replication; arrow indicates direction of (+) strand synthesis
   3758..3809    -  misc_feature   bom (fragment): basis of mobility region from pBR322
   3874..4231    +  promoter       SV40 promoter: SV40 enhancer and early promoter
   4282..5214    +  CDS            hRluc: Renilla luciferase human codon-optimized
   5265..6057    +  CDS            NeoR/KanR (fragment): aminoglycoside phosphotransferase from Tn5; aph(3')-II (or nptII); confers resistance to neomycin, kanamycin, and G418 (Geneticin®)
   6121..6169    +  polyA_signal   poly(A) signal: synthetic polyadenylation signal
   6190..6282    -  CDS            tnpA (fragment): TN5P_ECOLX - Also known as tnp. Experimental evidence at protein level: Swiss-Prot protein existence level 1. Mediates transposition of transposon Tn5 by a 'cut and paste' mechanism. First, the monomeric transposase binds the 19 bp inverted DNA repeats flanking the transposon. Then, dimerization of the DNA- bound transposase creates a synaptic DNA complex. After nicking of the first DNA strand, excision of the transposon proceeds through a series of intermediates. The transposase then mediates the insertion of the transposon at a new site by strand transfer. The activity of the wild- type tran
   6325..6429    +  promoter       AmpR promoter: bla
   6430..7290    +  CDS            AmpR: β-lactamase; bla; confers resistance to ampicillin, carbenicillin, and related antibiotics
   7448..8036    -  rep_origin     ori: high-copy-number ColE1/pMB1/pBR322/pUC origin of replication
   8152..6       +  misc_feature   cer region (across the origin): ColE1-derived recombination site that helps to maintain plasmids as monomers
