[The description below was written by a language model from this plasmid's Addgene catalogue record and pLannotate feature annotations shown in this document.]
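Description:
pmiRGLO-FKBP1A-204 is a dual-luciferase reporter plasmid for mammalian cells, built on the Promega pmiRGLO backbone and used to test whether a 3' UTR is targeted by a microRNA. It is propagated in E. coli as a high-copy plasmid through a ColE1/pUC-type origin with ampicillin selection (β-lactamase under its own promoter). A ColE1-derived cer region, which helps keep plasmids monomeric, is also annotated.

The experimental reporter is the synthetic firefly luciferase gene luc2, driven by the mouse PGK-1 promoter. A roughly 1.1 kb human 3' UTR corresponding to the FKBP1A-204 transcript was inserted by Gibson assembly downstream of the luciferase coding sequence, destroying the NheI and XbaI cloning sites. The feature table leaves this interval between the luciferase CDS and the residual multiple cloning site unannotated, consistent with the UTR's position. An SV40 poly(A) signal is annotated just downstream of this region. Because the UTR becomes part of the firefly luciferase mRNA, miRNA binding to sites within it should lower firefly signal.

A second cassette supplies the internal control: the SV40 enhancer/early promoter drives human codon-optimised Renilla luciferase followed by a neomycin phosphotransferase sequence and a synthetic poly(A) signal. It allows normalisation of firefly activity within the same transfected cells and offers G418 selection. Several short fragment annotations (SET1, large T antigen, M13 ori, bom, tnpA) are probably incidental partial matches in backbone sequence rather than functional elements. The associated publication examines the miR-124 regulatory network in human neurogenesis, though the record does not explicitly state which miRNA is tested against this UTR.
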