Addgene plasmid #117346: pmiRGLO-FKBP1A-204
Purpose: Dual luciferase assay for miRNA-targeted UTR
Depositing lab: Volker Busskamp. Depositing organization: Technische Universitaet Dresden. Publication: Combined Experimental and System-Level Analyses Reveal the Complex Regulatory Network of miR-124 during Human Neurogenesis. Kutsche LK, Gysi DM, Fallmann J, Lenk K, Petri R, Swiersy A, Klapper SD, Pircs K, Khattak S, Stadler PF, Jakobsson J, Nowick K, Busskamp V. Cell Syst. 2018 Sep 28. pii: S2405-4712(18)30358-2. doi: 10.1016/j.cels.2018.08.011. PubMed 30292704.
Backbone
  Vector backbone: pmiRGLO
  Backbone manufacturer: Promega
  Backbone size w/o insert (bp): 7334
  Vector type: Mammalian Expression, Luciferase
  Selectable markers: Neomycin (select with G418)
Growth in bacteria
  Bacterial resistance: Ampicillin, 100 μg/mL
  Growth temperature: 37°C
  Growth strain: DH5alpha
  Copy number: High Copy
Gene/Insert
  Gene/Insert name: 3' UTR FKBP1A-204
  Species: H. sapiens (human)
  Insert size (bp): 1095
  Promoter: Murine PGK-1
  Tag / fusion protein: luciferase (N terminal on backbone)
  Cloning method: Gibson Cloning
  Sequencing primers: 5′ Fluc-F1 (AGAAGCTGCGCGGTGGTGTTGTG); 3′ T7terminal
Terms and licenses: Academic/Nonprofit Terms; Industry Terms: Not Available to Industry
Depositor comments: 5' NheI cloning site destroyed, 3' XbaI cloning site destroyed
How to cite: pmiRGLO-FKBP1A-204 was a gift from Volker Busskamp (Addgene plasmid # 117346 ; http://n2t.net/addgene:117346 ; RRID:Addgene_117346)
